Addgene plasmid #57661: tdEos-Rab4a-7
Purpose: Localization: Ras GTPase, Excitation: 505 / 569, Emission: 516 / 581
Depositing lab: Michael Davidson. Depositing organization: Florida State University, Tallahassee.
Backbone
  Vector backbone: tdEos
  Backbone size w/o insert (bp): 4750
  Vector type: Mammalian Expression
  Selectable markers: Neomycin (select with G418)
Growth in bacteria
  Bacterial resistance: Kanamycin, 50 μg/mL
  Growth temperature: 37°C
  Growth strain: DH5alpha
  Copy number: High Copy
Gene/Insert
  Gene/Insert name: Rab4a (alt name: NM_004578.2)
  Species: H. sapiens (human)
  Entrez Gene: RAB4A (a.k.a. HRES-1, HRES-1/RAB4, HRES1, RAB4)
  Promoter: CMV
  Tag / fusion protein: tdEos
  Cloning method: Unknown
  Sequencing primers: 5′ CMV-F; 3′ SV40pA-R
Terms and licenses: Academic/Nonprofit Terms; Industry Terms
Depositor comments: . Excitation = 505 / 569; Emission = 516 / 581
How to cite: tdEos-Rab4a-7 was a gift from Michael Davidson (Addgene plasmid # 57661 ; http://n2t.net/addgene:57661 ; RRID:Addgene_57661)
