[The description below was written by a language model from this plasmid's Addgene catalogue record and pLannotate feature annotations shown in this document.]
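Description:
tdEos-Rab4a-7 is a mammalian expression plasmid of about 6.0 kb that produces human Rab4a fused at its N-terminus to the tandem-dimer photoconvertible fluorescent protein tdEos. It is built on a tdEos backbone. The feature table shows a high-copy ColE1/pUC-type origin for propagation in E. coli, an f1 origin, and a single NeoR/KanR (Tn5 aminoglycoside phosphotransferase) gene. That gene is preceded by both a bacterial bla-type promoter and the SV40 enhancer/early promoter and is followed by an HSV TK polyadenylation signal. This dual-promoter arrangement lets one gene confer kanamycin resistance in bacteria and G418 resistance in transfected mammalian cells. The short annotated fragments of ble, bGH poly(A) and SV40 large T antigen are probably partial sequence matches within the backbone and not functional elements.

The expression cassette is driven by the human CMV immediate-early enhancer and promoter. Two consecutive Eos-family coding sequences follow, annotated as d2EosFP and an EosFP fragment, and together they make up the tandem dimer. A short remnant of the multiple cloning site links them to the RAB4A open reading frame, and the transcript ends at the SV40 poly(A) signal. The "7" in the name may refer to the linker length, but the record does not say.

Rab4a is a small GTPase that cycles between GTP- and GDP-bound states and takes part in vesicular and endosomal trafficking. The fusion therefore serves as a localization marker for Rab4a-associated compartments in live or fixed cells. Eos converts from a green state (excitation/emission 505/516 nm) to a red state (569/581 nm), which makes the construct suitable for optical highlighting, for tracking selected vesicle populations, and for photoactivation-based super-resolution imaging. The record itself lists only localization as the purpose.
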