Features (pLannotate 1.2.2; 17 found; start..end, strand, type, name):
     40..343     +  enhancer       CMV enhancer: human cytomegalovirus immediate early enhancer
    344..547     +  promoter       CMV promoter: human cytomegalovirus (CMV) immediate early promoter
    592..1269    +  CDS            d2EosFP: d2EosFP is a photoconvertible red fluorescent protein published in 2004, derived from Lobophyllia hemprichii.
   1317..1993    +  CDS            EosFP (fragment): green-to-red photoswitchable fluorescent protein (Wiedenmann et al., 2004)
   1993..2012    +  misc_feature   MCS (fragment): multiple cloning site
   2014..2667    +  CDS            RAB4A: RAB4A_HUMAN - Also known as RAB4. Experimental evidence at protein level: Swiss-Prot protein existence level 1. Small GTPase which cycles between an active GTP-bound and an inactive GDP-bound state (PubMed:15907487, PubMed:16034420). Involved in protein transport (PubMed:29425100). Plays a role in vesicular traffic. Mediates VEGFR2 endosomal trafficking to enhance VEGFR2 signaling (PubMed:29425100). Acts as a regulator of platelet alpha- granule release during activation and aggregation of platelets (By similarity). From Homo sapiens (Human).
   2693..2777    +  CDS            large T antigen (fragment): large T antigen from SV40 (simian virus 40)
   2800..2921    +  polyA_signal   SV40 poly(A) signal: SV40 polyadenylation signal
   2955..3383    -  rep_origin     f1 ori (sequence partly withheld): f1 bacteriophage origin of replication; arrow indicates direction of (+) strand synthesis
   3410..3514    +  promoter       AmpR promoter: bla
   3516..3873    +  promoter       SV40 promoter: SV40 enhancer and early promoter
   3908..4702    +  CDS            NeoR/KanR: aminoglycoside phosphotransferase from Tn5; aph(3')-II (or nptII); confers resistance to neomycin, kanamycin, and G418 (Geneticin®)
   4723..4875    +  CDS            ble (fragment): BLE_KLEPN - Experimental evidence at protein level: Swiss-Prot protein existence level 1. Binding protein with a strong affinity to the bleomycin family of antibiotics. Binds to CL990; an antimitotic-antibiotic compound. From Klebsiella pneumoniae.
   4934..4981    +  polyA_signal   HSV TK poly(A) signal: herpes simplex virus thymidine kinase polyadenylation signal (Cole and Stacy, 1985)
   5072..5088    -  polyA_signal   bGH poly(A) signal (fragment): bovine growth hormone polyadenylation signal
   5310..5898    +  rep_origin     ori: high-copy-number ColE1/pMB1/pBR322/pUC origin of replication
   6013..6033    +  enhancer       CMV enhancer (fragment): human cytomegalovirus immediate early enhancer
>Addgene plasmid #57661 | tdEos-Rab4a-7 | addgene full sequence | sequence record 247682 | Addgene NGS Result
TACGGGGTCATTAGTTCATAGCCCATATATGGAGTTCCGCGTTACATAACTTACGGTAAATGGCCCGCCT
GGCTGACCGCCCAACGACCCCCGCCCATTGACGTCAATAATGACGTATGTTCCCATAGTAACGCCAATAG
GGACTTTCCATTGACGTCAATGGGTGGAGTATTTACGGTAAACTGCCCACTTGGCAGTACATCAAGTGTA
TCATATGCCAAGTACGCCCCCTATTGACGTCAATGACGGTAAATGGCCCGCCTGGCATTATGCCCAGTAC
ATGACCTTATGGGACTTTCCTACTTGGCAGTACATCTACGTATTAGTCATCGCTATTACCATGGTGATGC
GGTTTTGGCAGTACATCAATGGGCGTGGATAGCGGTTTGACTCACGGGGATTTCCAAGTCTCCACCCCAT
TGACGTCAATGGGAGTTTGTTTTGGCACCAAAATCAACGGGACTTTCCAAAATGTCGTAACAACTCCGCC
CCATTGACGCAAATGGGCGGTAGGCGTGTACGGTGGGAGGTCTATATAAGCAGAGCTGGTTTAGTGAACC
GTCAGATCCGCTAGCGCTACCGGTCGCCACCATGAGTGCGATTAAGCCAGACATGAAGATCAACCTCCGT
ATGGAAGGCAACGTAAACGGGCACCACTTTGTGATCGACGGAGATGGTACAGGCAAGCCTTTTGAGGGAA
AACAGAGTATGGATCTTGAAGTCAAAGAGGGCGGACCTCTGCCTTTTGCCTTTGATATCCTGACCACTGC
ATTCCATTACGGCAACAGGGTATTCGCCGAATATCCAGACCACATACAAGACTATTTTAAGCAGTCGTTT
CCTAAGGGGTATTCGTGGGAACGAAGCTTGACTTTCGAAGACGGGGGCATTTGCATTGCCAGAAACGACA
TAACAATGGAAGGGGACACTTTCTATAATAAAGTTCGATTTCACGGTGTAAACTTTCCCGCCAATGGTCC
AGTTATGCAGAAGAAGACGCTGAAATGGGAGCCCTCCACTGAGAAAATGTATGTGCGTGATGGAGTGCTG
ACTGGTGATATTCGCATGGCTTTGTTGCTTGAAGGAAATGCCCATTACCGATGTGACTTCAGAACTACTT
ACAAAGCTAAGGAGAAGGGTGTCAAGTTACCAGGCTACCACTTTGTGGACCACTGCATTGAGATTTTAAG
CCATGACAAAGATTACAACAAGGTTAAGCTGTATGAGCATGCTGTTGCTCATTCTGGATTGCCTGACAAT
GCCAGACGATCCGGTAGCGGTCACGGTACTGGTTCTACTGGTTCTGGTTCTTCTGAGAGTGCGATTAAGC
CAGACATGAAGATCAACCTCCGTATGGAAGGCAACGTAAACGGGCACCACTTTGTGATCGACGGAGATGG
TACAGGCAAGCCTTTTGAGGGAAAACAGAGTATGGATCTTGAAGTCAAAGAGGGCGGACCTCTGCCTTTT
GCCTTTGATATCCTGACCACTGCATTCCATTACGGCAACAGGGTATTCGCCGAATATCCAGACCACATAC
AAGACTATTTTAAGCAGTCGTTTCCTAAGGGGTATTCGTGGGAACGAAGCTTGACTTTCGAAGACGGGGG
CATTTGCATTGCCAGAAACGACATAACAATGGAAGGGGACACTTTCTATAATAAAGTTCGATTTCACGGT
GTAAACTTTCCCGCCAATGGTCCAGTTATGCAGAAGAAGACGCTGAAATGGGAGCCCTCCACTGAGAAAA
TGTATGTGCGTGATGGAGTGCTGACTGGTGATATTCGCATGGCTTTGTTGCTTGAAGGAAATGCCCATTA
CCGATGTGACTTCAGAACTACTTACAAAGCTAAGGAGAAGGGTGTCAAGTTACCAGGCTACCACTTTGTG
GACCACTGCATTGAGATTTTAAGCCATGACAAAGATTACAACAAGGTTAAGCTGTATGAGCATGCTGTTG
CTCATTCTGGATTGCCTGACAATGCCAGACGATCCGGACTCAGATCTCGAGCCATGTCGCAGACGGCCAT
GTCCGAAACCTACGATTTTTTGTTTAAGTTCTTGGTTATTGGAAATGCAGGAACTGGCAAATCTTGCTTA
CTTCATCAGTTTATTGAAAAAAAATTCAAAGATGACTCAAATCATACAATAGGAGTGGAATTTGGTTCAA
AGATAATAAATGTTGGTGGTAAATATGTAAAGTTACAAATATGGGATACAGCAGGACAAGAACGATTCAG
GTCCGTGACGAGAAGTTATTACCGAGGCGCGGCCGGGGCTCTCCTCGTCTATGATATCACCAGCCGAGAA
ACCTACAATGCGCTTACTAATTGGTTAACAGATGCCCGAATGCTGGCGAGCCAGAACATTGTGATCATCC
TTTGTGGAAACAAGAAGGACCTGGATGCAGATCGTGAAGTTACCTTCTTAGAAGCCTCCAGATTTGCTCA
AGAAAATGAGCTGATGTTTTTGGAAACAAGTGCGCTCACAGGGGAGAATGTAGAAGAGGCTTTTGTACAG
TGTGCAAGAAAAATACTTAACAAAATCGAATCAGGTGAGCTGGACCCAGAAAGAATGGGCTCAGGTATTC
AGTACGGAGATGCTGCCTTGAGACAGCTGAGGTCACCGCGGCGCGCACAGGCCCCGAACGCTCAGGAGTG
TGGTTGTTAGGGATCCACCGGATCTAGATAACTGATCATAATCAGCCATACCACATTTGTAGAGGTTTTA
CTTGCTTTAAAAAACCTCCCACACCTCCCCCTGAACCTGAAACATAAAATGAATGCAATTGTTGTTGTTA
ACTTGTTTATTGCAGCTTATAATGGTTACAAATAAAGCAATAGCATCACAAATTTCACAAATAAAGCATT
TTTTTCACTGCATTCTAGTTGTGGTTTGTCCAAACTCATCAATGTATCTTAACGCGTAAATTGTAAGCGT
TAATATTTTGTTAAAATTCGCGTTAAATTTTTGTTAAATCAGCTCATTTTTTAACCAATAGGCCGAAATC
GGCAAAATCCCTTATAAATCAAAAGAATAGACCGAGATAGGGT
[37 nt withheld, positions 3054-3090]
AAAGAACGTGGACTCCAACGTCAAAGG
[49 nt withheld, positions 3118-3166]
T
[91 nt withheld, positions 3168-3258]
G
[124 nt withheld, positions 3260-3383]
CAGGTGGCACTTTTCGGGGAAATGTGCGCGGAACCCCTATTTGTTTATTTTTCTAAATACATTCAAATAT
GTATCCGCTCATGAGACAATAACCCTGATAAATGCTTCAATAATATTGAAAAAGGAAGAGTCCTGAGGCG
GAAAGAACCAGCTGTGGAATGTGTGTCAGTTAGGGTGTGGAAAGTCCCCAGGCTCCCCAGCAGGCAGAAG
TATGCAAAGCATGCATCTCAATTAGTCAGCAACCAGGTGTGGAAAGTCCCCAGGCTCCCCAGCAGGCAGA
AGTATGCAAAGCATGCATCTCAATTAGTCAGCAACCATAGTCCCGCCCCTAACTCCGCCCATCCCGCCCC
TAACTCCGCCCAGTTCCGCCCATTCTCCGCCCCATGGCTGACTAATTTTTTTTATTTATGCAGAGGCCGA
GGCCGCCTCGGCCTCTGAGCTATTCCAGAAGTAGTGAGGAGGCTTTTTTGGAGGCCTAGGCTTTTGCAAA
GATCGATCAAGAGACAGGATGAGGATCGTTTCGCATGATTGAACAAGATGGATTGCACGCAGGTTCTCCG
GCCGCTTGGGTGGAGAGGCTATTCGGCTATGACTGGGCACAACAGACAATCGGCTGCTCTGATGCCGCCG
TGTTCCGGCTGTCAGCGCAGGGGCGCCCGGTTCTTTTTGTCAAGACCGACCTGTCCGGTGCCCTGAATGA
ACTGCAAGACGAGGCAGCGCGGCTATCGTGGCTGGCCACGACGGGCGTTCCTTGCGCAGCTGTGCTCGAC
GTTGTCACTGAAGCGGGAAGGGACTGGCTGCTATTGGGCGAAGTGCCGGGGCAGGATCTCCTGTCATCTC
ACCTTGCTCCTGCCGAGAAAGTATCCATCATGGCTGATGCAATGCGGCGGCTGCATACGCTTGATCCGGC
TACCTGCCCATTCGACCACCAAGCGAAACATCGCATCGAGCGAGCACGTACTCGGATGGAAGCCGGTCTT
GTCGATCAGGATGATCTGGACGAAGAGCATCAGGGGCTCGCGCCAGCCGAACTGTTCGCCAGGCTCAAGG
CGAGCATGCCCGACGGCGAGGATCTCGTCGTGACCCATGGCGATGCCTGCTTGCCGAATATCATGGTGGA
AAATGGCCGCTTTTCTGGATTCATCGACTGTGGCCGGCTGGGTGTGGCGGACCGCTATCAGGACATAGCG
TTGGCTACCCGTGATATTGCTGAAGAGCTTGGCGGCGAATGGGCTGACCGCTTCCTCGTGCTTTACGGTA
TCGCCGCTCCCGATTCGCAGCGCATCGCCTTCTATCGCCTTCTTGACGAGTTCTTCTGAGCGGGACTCTG
GGGTTCGAAATGACCGACCAAGCGACGCCCAACCTGCCATCACGAGATTTCGATTCCACCGCCGCCTTCT
ATGAAAGGTTGGGCTTCGGAATCGTTTTCCGGGACGCCGGCTGGATGATCCTCCAGCGCGGGGATCTCAT
GCTGGAGTTCTTCGCCCACCCTAGGGGGAGGCTAACTGAAACACGGAAGGAGACAATACCGGAAGGAACC
CGCGCTATGACGGCAATAAAAAGACAGAATAAAACGCACGGTGTTGGGTCGTTTGTTCATAAACGCGGGG
TTCGGTCCCAGGGCTGGCACTCTGTCGATACCCCACCGAGACCCCATTGGGGCCAATACGCCCGCGTTTC
TTCCTTTTCCCCACCCCACCCCCCAAGTTCGGGTGAAGGCCCAGGGCTCGCAGCCAACGTCGGGGCGGCA
GGCCCTGCCATAGCCTCAGGTTACTCATATATACTTTAGATTGATTTAAAACTTCATTTTTAATTTAAAA
GGATCTAGGTGAAGATCCTTTTTGATAATCTCATGACCAAAATCCCTTAACGTGAGTTTTCGTTCCACTG
AGCGTCAGACCCCGTAGAAAAGATCAAAGGATCTTCTTGAGATCCTTTTTTTCTGCGCGTAATCTGCTGC
TTGCAAACAAAAAAACCACCGCTACCAGCGGTGGTTTGTTTGCCGGATCAAGAGCTACCAACTCTTTTTC
CGAAGGTAACTGGCTTCAGCAGAGCGCAGATACCAAATACTGTTCTTCTAGTGTAGCCGTAGTTAGGCCA
CCACTTCAAGAACTCTGTAGCACCGCCTACATACCTCGCTCTGCTAATCCTGTTACCAGTGGCTGCTGCC
AGTGGCGATAAGTCGTGTCTTACCGGGTTGGACTCAAGACGATAGTTACCGGATAAGGCGCAGCGGTCGG
GCTGAACGGGGGGTTCGTGCACACAGCCCAGCTTGGAGCGAACGACCTACACCGAACTGAGATACCTACA
GCGTGAGCTATGAGAAAGCGCCACGCTTCCCGAAGGGAGAAAGGCGGACAGGTATCCGGTAAGCGGCAGG
GTCGGAACAGGAGAGCGCACGAGGGAGCTTCCAGGGGGAAACGCCTGGTATCTTTATAGTCCTGTCGGGT
TTCGCCACCTCTGACTTGAGCGTCGATTTTTGTGATGCTCGTCAGGGGGGCGGAGCCTATGGAAAAACGC
CAGCAACGCGGCCTTTTTACGGTTCCTGGCCTTTTGCTGGCCTTTTGCTCACATGTTCTTTCCTGCGTTA
TCCCCTGATTCTGTGGATAACCGTATTACCGCCATGCATTAGTTATTAATAGTAATCAAT
